>Addgene plasmid #34960 | pH2B-PSmOrange2 | depositor full sequence | sequence record 42487 | pH2B-PSmOrange2 sequence 5095 bps
TAGTTATTAATAGTAATCAATTACGGGGTCATTAGTTCATAGCCCATATATGGAGTTCCGCGTTACATAA
CTTACGGTAAATGGCCCGCCTGGCTGACCGCCCAACGACCCCCGCCCATTGACGTCAATAATGACGTATG
TTCCCATAGTAACGCCAATAGGGACTTTCCATTGACGTCAATGGGTGGAGTATTTACGGTAAACTGCCCA
CTTGGCAGTACATCAAGTGTATCATATGCCAAGTACGCCCCCTATTGACGTCAATGACGGTAAATGGCCC
GCCTGGCATTATGCCCAGTACATGACCTTATGGGACTTTCCTACTTGGCAGTACATCTACGTATTAGTCA
TCGCTATTACCATGGTGATGCGGTTTTGGCAGTACATCAATGGGCGTGGATAGCGGTTTGACTCACGGGG
ATTTCCAAGTCTCCACCCCATTGACGTCAATGGGAGTTTGTTTTGGCACCAAAATCAACGGGACTTTCCA
AAATGTCGTAACAACTCCGCCCCATTGACGCAAATGGGCGGTAGGCGTGTACGGTGGGAGGTCTATATAA
GCAGAGCTGGTTTAGTGAACCGTCAGATCCGCTAGCGCTACCGGACTCAGATCTCGAGCTCAAGCTTCGA
ATTCTGCAGTCGACGGTACCGCCACCATGCCAGAGCCAGCGAAGTCTGCTCCCGCCCCGAAAAAGGGCTC
CAAGAAGGCGGTGACTAAGGCGCAGAAGAAAGACGGCAAGAGCGCAGCGCACCGCAAGGAGAGCTATTCC
ATCTATGTGTACAAGGTTCTGAAGCAGGTCCACCCTGACACCGGCATTTCGTCCAAGGCCATGGGCATCA
TGAATTCGTTTGTGAACGACATTTTCGAGCGCATCGCAGGTGAGGCTTCCCGCCTTGCGCATTACAACAA
GCGCTCGACCATCACCTCCAGGGAGATCCAGACGGCCGTGCGCCTGCTGCTGCCTGGGGAGTTGGCCAAG
CACGCCGTGTCCGAGGGTACTAAGGCCGTCACCAAGTACACCAGCGCTAAGGATCCACCGGTCGCCACCA
TGGTGAGCAAGGGCGAGGAGAATAATATGGCCATCATTAAGGAGTTCATGCGCTTCAAGGTGCACATGGA
GGGCACTGTGAACGGCCACGAGTTCGAGATCGAGGGCGAGGGCGAGGGCCACCCCTACGAGGGCTTTCAG
ACCGCTAAGCTGAAGGTGACCAAGGGCGGCCCCCTGCCCTTCGCCTGGGACATCCTGTCCCCTCTCATCA
CCTACGGCTCCAAGGCCTACGTGAAGCACCCCGCCGACATCCCCGACTACTTCAAGCTGTCCTTCCCCGA
GGGCTTCAAGTGGGAGCGCGTGATGAACTACGAGGACGGCGGCGTGGTGACCGTGACCCAGGACTCCTCT
CTGCAGGACGGCGAGTTCATCTACAAGGTGAAGATGCGCGGCACCAACTTCCCCTCCGACGGCCCCGTGA
TGCAGAAGAAGACCATGGGCTGGGAGGCCTCCTCCGAGCGGATGTACCCCGAGGACGGCGCCCTGAAGGG
CGAGATCAGGATGAGGCTGAAGCTGAAGGATGGCGGCCACTACACCTCCGAGGTCAAGACTACCTACAAG
GCCAAGAAGTCCGTGCTGCTGCCCGGCGCCTACATCGTCGGCATCAAGCTGGACATCACCTCCCACAACG
AGGACTACACCATCGTGGAACAGTACGAACGCTCCGAGGCCCGCCACTCCACCGGCGGCATGGACGAGCT
GTACAAGTAAAGCGGCCGCGACTCTAGATCATAATCAGCCATACCACATTTGTAGAGGTTTTACTTGCTT
TAAAAAACCTCCCACACCTCCCCCTGAACCTGAAACATAAAATGAATGCAATTGTTGTTGTTAACTTGTT
TATTGCAGCTTATAATGGTTACAAATAAAGCAATAGCATCACAAATTTCACAAATAAAGCATTTTTTTCA
CTGCATTCTAGTTGTGGTTTGTCCAAACTCATCAATGTATCTTAAGGCGTAAATTGTAAGCGTTAATATT
TTGTTAAAATTCGCGTTAAATTTTTGTTAAATCAGCTCATTTTTTAACCAATAGGCCGAAATCGGCAAAA
TCCCTTATAAATCAAAAGAATAGACCGAGATAGGGT
[37 nt withheld, positions 2137-2173]
AAAGAACGTGGACTCCAACGTCAAAGG
[49 nt withheld, positions 2201-2249]
T
[91 nt withheld, positions 2251-2341]
G
[124 nt withheld, positions 2343-2466]
CAGGTGGCACTTTTCGGGGAAATGTGCGCGGAACCCCTATTTGTTTATTTTTCTAAATACATTCAAATAT
GTATCCGCTCATGAGACAATAACCCTGATAAATGCTTCAATAATATTGAAAAAGGAAGAGTCCTGAGGCG
GAAAGAACCAGCTGTGGAATGTGTGTCAGTTAGGGTGTGGAAAGTCCCCAGGCTCCCCAGCAGGCAGAAG
TATGCAAAGCATGCATCTCAATTAGTCAGCAACCAGGTGTGGAAAGTCCCCAGGCTCCCCAGCAGGCAGA
AGTATGCAAAGCATGCATCTCAATTAGTCAGCAACCATAGTCCCGCCCCTAACTCCGCCCATCCCGCCCC
TAACTCCGCCCAGTTCCGCCCATTCTCCGCCCCATGGCTGACTAATTTTTTTTATTTATGCAGAGGCCGA
GGCCGCCTCGGCCTCTGAGCTATTCCAGAAGTAGTGAGGAGGCTTTTTTGGAGGCCTAGGCTTTTGCAAA
GATCGATCAAGAGACAGGATGAGGATCGTTTCGCATGATTGAACAAGATGGATTGCACGCAGGTTCTCCG
GCCGCTTGGGTGGAGAGGCTATTCGGCTATGACTGGGCACAACAGACAATCGGCTGCTCTGATGCCGCCG
TGTTCCGGCTGTCAGCGCAGGGGCGCCCGGTTCTTTTTGTCAAGACCGACCTGTCCGGTGCCCTGAATGA
ACTGCAAGACGAGGCAGCGCGGCTATCGTGGCTGGCCACGACGGGCGTTCCTTGCGCAGCTGTGCTCGAC
GTTGTCACTGAAGCGGGAAGGGACTGGCTGCTATTGGGCGAAGTGCCGGGGCAGGATCTCCTGTCATCTC
ACCTTGCTCCTGCCGAGAAAGTATCCATCATGGCTGATGCAATGCGGCGGCTGCATACGCTTGATCCGGC
TACCTGCCCATTCGACCACCAAGCGAAACATCGCATCGAGCGAGCACGTACTCGGATGGAAGCCGGTCTT
GTCGATCAGGATGATCTGGACGAAGAGCATCAGGGGCTCGCGCCAGCCGAACTGTTCGCCAGGCTCAAGG
CGAGCATGCCCGACGGCGAGGATCTCGTCGTGACCCATGGCGATGCCTGCTTGCCGAATATCATGGTGGA
AAATGGCCGCTTTTCTGGATTCATCGACTGTGGCCGGCTGGGTGTGGCGGACCGCTATCAGGACATAGCG
TTGGCTACCCGTGATATTGCTGAAGAGCTTGGCGGCGAATGGGCTGACCGCTTCCTCGTGCTTTACGGTA
TCGCCGCTCCCGATTCGCAGCGCATCGCCTTCTATCGCCTTCTTGACGAGTTCTTCTGAGCGGGACTCTG
GGGTTCGAAATGACCGACCAAGCGACGCCCAACCTGCCATCACGAGATTTCGATTCCACCGCCGCCTTCT
ATGAAAGGTTGGGCTTCGGAATCGTTTTCCGGGACGCCGGCTGGATGATCCTCCAGCGCGGGGATCTCAT
GCTGGAGTTCTTCGCCCACCCTAGGGGGAGGCTAACTGAAACACGGAAGGAGACAATACCGGAAGGAACC
CGCGCTATGACGGCAATAAAAAGACAGAATAAAACGCACGGTGTTGGGTCGTTTGTTCATAAACGCGGGG
TTCGGTCCCAGGGCTGGCACTCTGTCGATACCCCACCGAGACCCCATTGGGGCCAATACGCCCGCGTTTC
TTCCTTTTCCCCACCCCACCCCCCAAGTTCGGGTGAAGGCCCAGGGCTCGCAGCCAACGTCGGGGCGGCA
GGCCCTGCCATAGCCTCAGGTTACTCATATATACTTTAGATTGATTTAAAACTTCATTTTTAATTTAAAA
GGATCTAGGTGAAGATCCTTTTTGATAATCTCATGACCAAAATCCCTTAACGTGAGTTTTCGTTCCACTG
AGCGTCAGACCCCGTAGAAAAGATCAAAGGATCTTCTTGAGATCCTTTTTTTCTGCGCGTAATCTGCTGC
TTGCAAACAAAAAAACCACCGCTACCAGCGGTGGTTTGTTTGCCGGATCAAGAGCTACCAACTCTTTTTC
CGAAGGTAACTGGCTTCAGCAGAGCGCAGATACCAAATACTGTCCTTCTAGTGTAGCCGTAGTTAGGCCA
CCACTTCAAGAACTCTGTAGCACCGCCTACATACCTCGCTCTGCTAATCCTGTTACCAGTGGCTGCTGCC
AGTGGCGATAAGTCGTGTCTTACCGGGTTGGACTCAAGACGATAGTTACCGGATAAGGCGCAGCGGTCGG
GCTGAACGGGGGGTTCGTGCACACAGCCCAGCTTGGAGCGAACGACCTACACCGAACTGAGATACCTACA
GCGTGAGCTATGAGAAAGCGCCACGCTTCCCGAAGGGAGAAAGGCGGACAGGTATCCGGTAAGCGGCAGG
GTCGGAACAGGAGAGCGCACGAGGGAGCTTCCAGGGGGAAACGCCTGGTATCTTTATAGTCCTGTCGGGT
TTCGCCACCTCTGACTTGAGCGTCGATTTTTGTGATGCTCGTCAGGGGGGCGGAGCCTATGGAAAAACGC
CAGCAACGCGGCCTTTTTACGGTTCCTGGCCTTTTGCTGGCCTTTTGCTCACATGTTCTTTCCTGCGTTA
TCCCCTGATTCTGTGGATAACCGTATTACCGCCATGCAT
Features (pLannotate 1.2.2; 15 found; start..end, strand, type, name):
     61..364     +  enhancer       CMV enhancer: human cytomegalovirus immediate early enhancer
    365..568     +  promoter       CMV promoter: human cytomegalovirus (CMV) immediate early promoter
    591..652     +  misc_feature   MCS (fragment): multiple cloning site
    657..1031    +  CDS            H2B: human histone H2B; HIST1H2BJ
   1050..1757    +  CDS            PSmOrange2: PSmOrange2 is a photoconvertible orange fluorescent protein published in 2012, derived from Discosoma sp.. It has high acid sensitivity.
   1777..1860    +  CDS            large T antigen (fragment): large T antigen from SV40 (simian virus 40)
   1883..2004    +  polyA_signal   SV40 poly(A) signal: SV40 polyadenylation signal
   2038..2466    -  rep_origin     f1 ori (sequence partly withheld): f1 bacteriophage origin of replication; arrow indicates direction of (+) strand synthesis
   2493..2597    +  promoter       AmpR promoter: bla
   2599..2956    +  promoter       SV40 promoter: SV40 enhancer and early promoter
   2991..3785    +  CDS            NeoR/KanR: aminoglycoside phosphotransferase from Tn5; aph(3')-II (or nptII); confers resistance to neomycin, kanamycin, and G418 (Geneticin®)
   3806..3958    +  CDS            ble (fragment): BLE_KLEPN - Experimental evidence at protein level: Swiss-Prot protein existence level 1. Binding protein with a strong affinity to the bleomycin family of antibiotics. Binds to CL990; an antimitotic-antibiotic compound. From Klebsiella pneumoniae.
   4017..4064    +  polyA_signal   HSV TK poly(A) signal: herpes simplex virus thymidine kinase polyadenylation signal (Cole and Stacy, 1985)
   4155..4171    -  polyA_signal   bGH poly(A) signal (fragment): bovine growth hormone polyadenylation signal
   4393..4981    +  rep_origin     ori: high-copy-number ColE1/pMB1/pBR322/pUC origin of replication
