[The description below was written by a language model from this plasmid's Addgene catalogue record and pLannotate feature annotations shown in this document.]
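Description:
pH2B-PSmOrange2 is a mammalian expression plasmid of about 5.1 kb built on the Clontech pN1 backbone. It carries a fusion of human histone H2B (HIST1H2BJ) to the photoswitchable orange fluorescent protein PSmOrange2. The fusion is transcribed from the human cytomegalovirus immediate-early enhancer and promoter and terminated by an SV40 polyadenylation signal. H2B lies at the N-terminus, downstream of a remnant of the multiple cloning site. The PSmOrange2 coding region of roughly 711 bp follows in frame, cloned between AgeI and NotI sites that both remain intact.

PSmOrange2 is a Discosoma-derived photoconvertible protein. It differs from its parent PSmOrange by the substitutions R17H, R36H, F64I, Q194L, A224S and G226A, with positions numbered relative to EGFP. The associated publication describes it as an orange fluorescent protein with fast photoconversion kinetics that can be used in FRET-facilitated photoswitching. The depositor notes D26G and V119I changes in the H2B portion of the quality-control sequence and states that these do not affect function.

The plasmid replicates at high copy in E. coli from a ColE1/pUC-type origin and also contains an f1 origin. A single Tn5 aminoglycoside phosphotransferase gene (NeoR/KanR) serves both hosts. The bacterial bla promoter drives it for kanamycin selection, and the SV40 early promoter with an HSV TK polyadenylation signal drives it for G418 selection of transfected mammalian cells. The short large T antigen, ble and bGH fragments in the annotation appear to be incidental backbone matches rather than functional elements. Because histone H2B is incorporated into chromatin, the construct is suited to labelling nuclei and chromatin in mammalian cells. Selected nuclei could then be optically highlighted by photoconversion and followed over time.
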