Addgene plasmid #34960: pH2B-PSmOrange2
Depositing lab: Vladislav Verkhusha. Depositing organization: Albert Einstein College of Medicine. Publication: A FRET-facilitated photoswitching using an orange fluorescent protein with the fast photoconversion kinetics. Subach OM, Entenberg D, Condeelis JS, Verkhusha VV. J Am Chem Soc. 2012 Aug 17. 10.1021/ja3034137 PubMed 22900938.
Backbone
  Vector backbone: pN1
  Backbone manufacturer: Clontech
  Vector type: Mammalian Expression
  Selectable markers: Neomycin (select with G418)
Growth in bacteria
  Bacterial resistance: Kanamycin, 50 μg/mL
  Growth temperature: 37°C
  Growth strain: DH5alpha
  Copy number: High Copy
Gene/Insert
  Gene/Insert name: PSmOrange2
  Insert size (bp): 711
  Mutation: R17H, R36H, F64I, Q194L, A224S, G226A (mutations are relative to PSmOrange but numbering is relative to EGFP)
  GenBank ID: JQ392581 NM_001018942
  Tag / fusion protein: H2B (N terminal on insert)
  Cloning method: Restriction Enzyme; 5′ cloning site AgeI (not destroyed); 3′ cloning site NotI (not destroyed)
  Sequencing primers: 5′ 5'-cggtaggcgtgtacggtgggag; 3′ 5'-gttcagggggaggtgtgggagg
Terms and licenses: Academic/Nonprofit Terms; Industry Terms: Not Available to Industry
Depositor comments: https://www.ncbi.nlm.nih.gov/nuccore/JQ392581 There are D26G and V119I amino acid changes in Addgene's quality control sequence for H2B. It does not alter the function of this plasmid.
How to cite: pH2B-PSmOrange2 was a gift from Vladislav Verkhusha (Addgene plasmid # 34960 ; http://n2t.net/addgene:34960 ; RRID:Addgene_34960)
