>Addgene plasmid #34960 | pH2B-PSmOrange2 | addgene partial sequence | sequence record 43756 | CMV-F 5'-CGCAAATGGGCGGTAGGCGTG-3'
CTGGTTTAGTGAACCGTCAGATCCGCTAGCGCTACCGGACTCAGATCTCGAGCTCAAGCTTCGAATTCTG
CAGTCGACGGTACCGCCACCATGCCAGAGCCAGCGAAGTCTGCTCCCGCCCCGAAAAAGGGCTCCAAGAA
GGCGGTGACTAAGGCGCAGAAGAAAGGCGGCAAGAAGCGCAAGCGCAGCCGCAAGGAGAGCTATTCCATC
TATGTGTACAAGGTTCTGAAGCAGGTCCACCCTGACACCGGCATTTCGTCCAAGGCCATGGGCATCATGA
ATTCGTTTGTGAACGACATTTTCGAGCGCATCGCAGGTGAGGCTTCCCGCCTGGCGCATTACAACAAGCG
CTCGACCATCACCTCCAGGGAGATCCAGACGGCCGTGCGCCTGCTGCTGCCTGGGGAGTTGGCCAAGCAC
GCCGTGTCCGAGGGTACTAAGGCCATCACCAAGTACACCAGCGCTAAGGATCCACCGGTCGCCACCATGG
TGAGCAAGGGCGAGGAGAATAATATGGCCATCATTAAGGAGTTCATGCGCTTCAAGGTGCACATGGAGGG
CACTGTGAACGGCCACGAGTTCGAGATCGAGGGCGAGGGCGAGGGCCACCCCTACGAGGGCTTTCAGACC
GCTAAGCTGAAGGTGACCAAGGGCGGCCCCCTGCCCTTCGCCTGGGACATCCTGTCCCCTCTCATCACCT
ACGGCTCCAAGGCCTACGTGAAGCACCCCGCCGACATCCCCGACTACTTCAAGCTGTCCTTCCCCGAGGG
CTTCAAGTGGGAGCGCGTGATGAACTACGAGGACGGCGGCGTGGTGACCGTGACCCAGGACTCCTCTCTG
CAGGACGGCGAGTTCATCTACAAGGTGAAGATGCGCGGCACCAACTTCCC
