>Addgene plasmid #34960 | pH2B-PSmOrange2 | addgene partial sequence | sequence record 43916 | SV40pA-R 5'-GAAATTTGTGATGCTATTGC-3'
AGTTAACAACAACAATTGCATTCATTTTATGTTTCAGGTTCAGGGGGAGGTGTGGGAGGTTTTTTAAAGC
AAGTAAAACCTCTACAAATGTGGTATGGCTGATTATGATCTAGAGTCGCGGCCCTTACTTGTACAGCTCG
TCCATGCCGCCGGTGGAGTGGCGGGCCTCGGAGCGTTCGTACTGTTCCACGATGGTGTAGTCCTCGTTGT
GGGAGGTGATGTCCAGCTTGATGCCGACGATGTAGGCGCCGGGCAGCAGCACGGACTTCTTGGCCTTGTA
GGTAGTCTTGACCTCGGAGGTGTAGTGGCCGCCATCCTTCAGCTTCAGCCTCATCCTGATCTCGCCCTTC
AGGGCGCCGTCCTCGGGGTACATCCGCTCGGAGGAGGCCTCCCAGCCCATGGTCTTCTTCTGCATCACGG
GGCCGTCGGAGGGGAAGTTGGTGCCGCGCATCTTCACCTTGTAGATGAACTCGCCGTCCTGCAGAGAGGA
GTCCTGGGTCACGGTCACCACGCCGCCGTCCTCGTAGTTCATCACGCGCTCCCACTTGAAGCCCTCGGGG
AAGGACAGCTTGAAGTAGTCGGGGATGTCGGCGGGGTGCTTCACGTAGGCCTTGGAGCCGTAGGTGATGA
GAGGGGACAGGATGTCCCAGGCGAAGGGCAGGGGGCCGCCCTTGGTCACCTTCAGCTTAGCGGTCTGAAA
GCCCTCGTAGGGGTGGCCCTCGCCCTCGCCCTCGATCTCGAACTCGTGGC
